>Addgene plasmid #236547 | Grx1-roGFP2-Dcp1b | addgene full sequence | sequence record 469940 | Addgene NGS Result
CCTGATTCTGTGGATAACCGTATTACCGCCATGCATTAGTTATTAATAGTAATCAATTACGGGGTCATTA
GTTCATAGCCCATATATGGAGTTCCGCGTTACATAACTTACGGTAAATGGCCCGCCTGGCTGACCGCCCA
ACGACCCCCGCCCATTGACGTCAATAATGACGTATGTTCCCATAGTAACGCCAATAGGGACTTTCCATTG
ACGTCAATGGGTGGAGTATTTACGGTAAACTGCCCACTTGGCAGTACATCAAGTGTATCATATGCCAAGT
ACGCCCCCTATTGACGTCAATGACGGTAAATGGCCCGCCTGGCATTATGCCCAGTACATGACCTTATGGG
ACTTTCCTACTTGGCAGTACATCTACGTATTAGTCATCGCTATTACCATGGTGATGCGGTTTTGGCAGTA
CATCAATGGGCGTGGATAGCGGTTTGACTCACGGGGATTTCCAAGTCTCCACCCCATTGACGTCAATGGG
AGTTTGTTTTGGCACCAAAATCAACGGGACTTTCCAAAATGTCGTAACAACTCCGCCCCATTGACGCAAA
TGGGCGGTAGGCGTGTACGGTGGGAGGTCTATATAAGCAGAGCTGGTTTAGTGAACCGTCAGATCCGCTA
GCGCTACCGGACTCAGATCTCGAGCTCAAGCTTCGAATTCTGCAGTCGACGGTACCGCCACCATGGCTCA
AGAGTTTGTGAACTGCAAAATCCAGCCTGGGAAGGTGGTTGTGTTCATCAAGCCCACCTGCCCGTACTGC
AGGAGGGCCCAAGAGATCCTCAGTCAATTGCCCATCAAACAAGGGCTTCTGGAATTTGTCGATATCACAG
CCACCAACCACACTAACGAGATTCAAGATTATTTGCAACAGCTCACGGGAGCAAGAACGGTGCCTCGAGT
CTTTATTGGTAAAGATTGTATAGGCGGATGCAGTGATCTAGTCTCTTTGCAACAGAGTGGGGAACTGCTG
ACGCGGCTAAAGCAGATTGGAGCTCTGCAGACTGAGGAGGAGGCCGGCGAGAAGATCAAGGAGCTGGAGA
AGAAGGCCAGGAAGCTGCCCGAGGAATTCGTGAGCAAGGGCGAGGAGCTGTTCACCGGGGTGGTGCCCAT
CCTGGTCGAGCTGGACGGCGACGTAAACGGCCACAAGTTCAGCGTGTCCGGCGAGGGCGAGGGCGATGCC
ACCTACGGCAAGCTGACCCTGAAGTTCATCTCCACCACCGGCAAGCTGCCCGTGCCCTGGCCCACCCTCG
TGACCACCCTGACCTACGGCGTGCAGTGCTTCAGCCGCTACCCCGACCACATGAAGCAGCACGACTTCTT
CAAGTCCGCCATGCCCGAAGGCTACGTCCAGGAGCGCACCATCTTCTTCAAGGACGACGGCAACTACAAG
ACCCGCGCCGAGGTGAAGTTCGAGGGCGACACCCTGGTGAACCGCATCGAGCTGAAGGGCATCGACTTCA
AGGAGGACGGCAACATCCTGGGGCACAAGCTGGAGTACAACTACAACTGCCACAACGTCTATATCATGGC
CGACAAGCAGAAGAACGGCATCAAGGTGAACTTCAAGATCCGCCACAACATCGAGGACGGCAGCGTGCAG
CTCGCCGACCACTACCAGCAGAACACCCCCATCGGCGACGGCCCCGTGCTGCTGCCCGACAACCACTACC
TGAGCACCTGCTCCGCCCTGAGCAAAGACCCCAACGAGAAGCGCGATCACATGGTCCTGCTGGAGTTCGT
GACCGCCGCCGGGATCACTCTCGGCATGGACGAGCTGTACAAGTCCGGACTCAGATCTCGAGCTGCAGCC
GTGGCGGCAGGCGGCCTGGTGGGAAAGGGGCGCGACATCAGCCTAGCGGCCCTGCAGCGCCACGACCCCT
ATATCAACCGCATCGTGGACGTGGCCAGCCAGGTGGCTCTGTACACCTTCGGCCATCGGGCCAACGAGTG
GGAGAAAACTGATGTGGAAGGAACCTTATTTGTTTATACAAGGTCTGCTTCTCCAAAGCATGGATTCACC
ATTATGAATAGGCTGAGCATGGAAAATAGGACAGAACCTATTACTAAAGACTTGGATTTCCAACTCCAGG
ACCCTTTCCTTCTCTACAGAAATGCCAGATTGTCCATCTATGGAATTTGGTTTTATGATAAGGAAGAATG
CCAAAGAATTGCAGAGCTTATGAAAAACCTAACTCAGTATGAACAGTTGAAAGCCCATCAGGGAACTGGA
GCAGGAATTTCACCAGTGATCCTCAATTCAGGAGAGGGCAAAGAAGTAGACATTTTACGAATGCTCATCA
AGGCCAAAGACGAATACACAAAGTGTAAAACCTGTTCTGAGCCAAAAAAGATAACCAGTTCCTCTGCCAT
CTATGACAATCCAAATCTCATCAAACCAATTCCAGTGAAACCCAGTGAAAACCAGCAACAGCGTATACCT
CAGCCCAACCAGACCTTAGACCCTGAACCCCAACACTTATCCTTGACAGCTCTGTTTGGGAAGCAGGACA
AAGCTACATGTCAGGAAACTGTGGAGCCTCCGCAGACTCTCCACCAGCAGCAGCAGCAGCAGCAGCAGCA
GCAGCAAGAGAAGCTTCCAATTAGGCAGGGGGTTGTACGCTCCCTGTCCTATGAGGAACCCAGAAGACAC
TCACCCCCCATTGAGAAGCAGCTCTGTCCAGCCATTCAGAAACTCATGGTCAGGAGCGCAGACCTCCACC
CATTGTCAGAGCTGCCTGAAAACCGGCCTTGTGAAAATGGCAGTACCCATTCTGCGGGAGAATTTTTTAC
AGGACCTGTCCAGCCAGGGTCTCCTCACAACATTGGAACTTCTCGTGGTGTACAAAATGCTTCCAGAACT
CAGAACCTGTTCGAGAAACTTCAGAGTACCCCAGGGGCAGCAAACAAGTGTGACCCTAGTACACCAGCAC
CTGCCAGCTCAGCTGCCCTGAACCGCAGCAGAGCTCCCACTTCTGTCACCCCTGTGGCTCCAGGAAAGGG
TCTGGCTCAGCCACCACAGGCCTATTTCAATGGCTCCCTTCCACCTCAGACAGTAGGACATCAGGCTCAT
GGAAGAGAACAGTCCACACTCCCAAGACAAACACTCGCCATCTCTGGTAGTCAGACTGGCAGCTCTGGAG
TGATCTCCCCTCAAGAGTTACTGAAGAAGCTTCAGATTGTACAGCAGGAGCAGCAGCTGCATGCCTCTAA
CCGGCCAGCCTTGGCCGCTAAGTTTCCTGTGCTCGCTCAGAGCTCTGGAACAGGGAAACCCTTGGAATCC
TGGATCAACAAGACACCCAACACAGAACAGCAGACTCCTCTTTTCCAGGTCATCTCACCTCAGCGCATCC
CTGCTACAGCAGCTCCGTCTCTGCTTATGTCCCCCATGGTGTTCGCACAACCCACCTCCGTCCCGCCAAA
GGAAAGGGAGAGCGGCCTCTTGCCTGTGGGAGGCCAGGAGCCACCTGTTGCTGCCACCAGCCTCCTCCTG
CCCATACAGAGCCCGGAGCCCTCCGTGATCACCAGCAGCCCACTCACCAAGCTCCAGCTCCAGGAGGCAC
TGCTGTACCTCATTCAGAATGATGACAACTTCTTAAATATAATCTATGAAGCCTATCTCTTCAGCATGAC
TCAAGCAGCCATGAAAAAGACTATGTGAGAGAGCTAAGCGGCCGCGACTCTAGATCATAATCAGCCATAC
CACATTTGTAGAGGTTTTACTTGCTTTAAAAAACCTCCCACACCTCCCCCTGAACCTGAAACATAAAATG
AATGCAATTGTTGTTGTTAACTTGTTTATTGCAGCTTATAATGGTTACAAATAAAGCAATAGCATCACAA
ATTTCACAAATAAAGCATTTTTTTCACTGCATTCTAGTTGTGGTTTGTCCAAACTCATCAATGTATCTTA
AGGCGTAAATTGTAAGCGTTAATATTTTGTTAAAATTCGCGTTAAATTTTTGTTAAATCAGCTCATTTTT
TAACCAATAGGCCGAAATCGGCAAAATCCCTTATAAATCAAAAGAATAGACCGAGATAGGGT
[37 nt withheld, positions 4053-4089]
AAAGAACGTGGACTCCAACGTCAAAGG
[49 nt withheld, positions 4117-4165]
T
[91 nt withheld, positions 4167-4257]
G
[124 nt withheld, positions 4259-4382]
CAGGTGGCACTTTTCGGGGAAATGTGCGCGGAACCCCTATTTGTTTATTTTTCTAAATACATTCAAATAT
GTATCCGCTCATGAGACAATAACCCTGATAAATGCTTCAATAATATTGAAAAAGGAAGAGTCCTGAGGCG
GAAAGAACCAGCTGTGGAATGTGTGTCAGTTAGGGTGTGGAAAGTCCCCAGGCTCCCCAGCAGGCAGAAG
TATGCAAAGCATGCATCTCAATTAGTCAGCAACCAGGTGTGGAAAGTCCCCAGGCTCCCCAGCAGGCAGA
AGTATGCAAAGCATGCATCTCAATTAGTCAGCAACCATAGTCCCGCCCCTAACTCCGCCCATCCCGCCCC
TAACTCCGCCCAGTTCCGCCCATTCTCCGCCCCATGGCTGACTAATTTTTTTTATTTATGCAGAGGCCGA
GGCCGCCTCGGCCTCTGAGCTATTCCAGAAGTAGTGAGGAGGCTTTTTTGGAGGCCTAGGCTTTTGCAAA
GATCGATCAAGAGACAGGATGAGGATCGTTTCGCATGATTGAACAAGATGGATTGCACGCAGGTTCTCCG
GCCGCTTGGGTGGAGAGGCTATTCGGCTATGACTGGGCACAACAGACAATCGGCTGCTCTGATGCCGCCG
TGTTCCGGCTGTCAGCGCAGGGGCGCCCGGTTCTTTTTGTCAAGACCGACCTGTCCGGTGCCCTGAATGA
ACTGCAAGACGAGGCAGCGCGGCTATCGTGGCTGGCCACGACGGGCGTTCCTTGCGCAGCTGTGCTCGAC
GTTGTCACTGAAGCGGGAAGGGACTGGCTGCTATTGGGCGAAGTGCCGGGGCAGGATCTCCTGTCATCTC
ACCTTGCTCCTGCCGAGAAAGTATCCATCATGGCTGATGCAATGCGGCGGCTGCATACGCTTGATCCGGC
TACCTGCCCATTCGACCACCAAGCGAAACATCGCATCGAGCGAGCACGTACTCGGATGGAAGCCGGTCTT
GTCGATCAGGATGATCTGGACGAAGAGCATCAGGGGCTCGCGCCAGCCGAACTGTTCGCCAGGCTCAAGG
CGAGCATGCCCGACGGCGAGGATCTCGTCGTGACCCATGGCGATGCCTGCTTGCCGAATATCATGGTGGA
AAATGGCCGCTTTTCTGGATTCATCGACTGTGGCCGGCTGGGTGTGGCGGACCGCTATCAGGACATAGCG
TTGGCTACCCGTGATATTGCTGAAGAGCTTGGCGGCGAATGGGCTGACCGCTTCCTCGTGCTTTACGGTA
TCGCCGCTCCCGATTCGCAGCGCATCGCCTTCTATCGCCTTCTTGACGAGTTCTTCTGAGCGGGACTCTG
GGGTTCGAAATGACCGACCAAGCGACGCCCAACCTGCCATCACGAGATTTCGATTCCACCGCCGCCTTCT
ATGAAAGGTTGGGCTTCGGAATCGTTTTCCGGGACGCCGGCTGGATGATCCTCCAGCGCGGGGATCTCAT
GCTGGAGTTCTTCGCCCACCCTAGGGGGAGGCTAACTGAAACACGGAAGGAGACAATACCGGAAGGAACC
CGCGCTATGACGGCAATAAAAAGACAGAATAAAACGCACGGTGTTGGGTCGTTTGTTCATAAACGCGGGG
TTCGGTCCCAGGGCTGGCACTCTGTCGATACCCCACCGAGACCCCATTGGGGTCAATACGCCCGCGTTTC
TTCCTTTTCCCCACCCCACCCCCCAAGTTCGGGTGAAGGCCCAGGGCTCGCAGCCAACGTCGGGGCGGCA
GGCCCTGCCATAGCCTCAGGTTACTCATATATACTTTAGATTGATTTAAAACTTCATTTTTAATTTAAAA
GGATCTAGGTGAAGATCCTTTTTGATAATCTCATGACCAAAATCCCTTAACGTGAGTTTTCGTTCCACTG
AGCGTCAGACCCCGTAGAAAAGATCAAAGGATCTTCTTGAGATCCTTTTTTTCTGCGCGTAATCTGCTGC
TTGCAAACAAAAAAACCACCGCTACCAGCGGTGGTTTGTTTGCCGGATCAAGAGCTACCAACTCTTTTTC
CGAAGGTAACTGGCTTCAGCAGAGCGCAGATACCAAATACTGTTCTTCTAGTGTAGCCGTAGTTAGGCCA
CCACTTCAAGAACTCTGTAGCACCGCCTACATACCTCGCTCTGCTAATCCTGTTACCAGTGGCTGCTGCC
AGTGGCGATAAGTCGTGTCTTACCGGGTTGGACTCAAGACGATAGTTACCGGATAAGGCGCAGCGGTCGG
GCTGAACGGGGGGTTCGTGCACACAGCCCAGCTTGGAGCGAACGACCTACACCGAACTGAGATACCTACA
GCGTGAGCTATGAGAAAGCGCCACGCTTCCCGAAGGGAGAAAGGCGGACAGGTATCCGGTAAGCGGCAGG
GTCGGAACAGGAGAGCGCACGAGGGAGCTTCCAGGGGGAAACGCCTGGTATCTTTATAGTCCTGTCGGGT
TTCGCCACCTCTGACTTGAGCGTCGATTTTTGTGATGCTCGTCAGGGGGGCGGAGCCTATGGAAAAACGC
CAGCAACGCGGCCTTTTTACGGTTCCTGGCCTTTTGCTGGCCTTTTGCTCACATGTTCTTTCCTGCGTTA
TCC
Features (pLannotate 1.2.2; 18 found; start..end, strand, type, name):
      1..29      +  rep_origin     RSF ori (fragment): Plasmids containing the RSF 1030 origin of replication can be propagated in E. coli cells that contain additional plasmids with compatible origins.
     97..400     +  enhancer       CMV enhancer: human cytomegalovirus immediate early enhancer
    401..604     +  promoter       CMV promoter: human cytomegalovirus (CMV) immediate early promoter
    627..688     +  misc_feature   MCS (fragment): multiple cloning site
    693..1010    +  CDS            GLRX: GLRX1_HUMAN - Also known as GRX. Experimental evidence at protein level: Swiss-Prot protein existence level 1. Has a glutathione-disulfide oxidoreductase activity in the presence of NADPH and glutathione reductase. Reduces low molecular weight disulfides and proteins. From Homo sapiens (Human).
   1080..1794    +  CDS            EGFP (fragment): the original enhanced GFP (Yang et al., 1996) mammalian codon-optimized
   1794..1814    +  misc_feature   MCS (fragment): multiple cloning site
   1815..3665    +  CDS            DCP1B: DCP1B_HUMAN - Experimental evidence at protein level: Swiss-Prot protein existence level 1. May play a role in the degradation of mRNAs, both in normal mRNA turnover and in nonsense-mediated mRNA decay. May remove the 7- methyl guanine cap structure from mRNA molecules, yielding a 5'- phosphorylated mRNA fragment and 7m-GDP (By similarity). From Homo sapiens (Human).
   3693..3776    +  CDS            large T antigen (fragment): large T antigen from SV40 (simian virus 40)
   3799..3920    +  polyA_signal   SV40 poly(A) signal: SV40 polyadenylation signal
   3954..4382    -  rep_origin     f1 ori (sequence partly withheld): f1 bacteriophage origin of replication; arrow indicates direction of (+) strand synthesis
   4409..4513    +  promoter       AmpR promoter: bla
   4515..4872    +  promoter       SV40 promoter: SV40 enhancer and early promoter
   4907..5701    +  CDS            NeoR/KanR: aminoglycoside phosphotransferase from Tn5; aph(3')-II (or nptII); confers resistance to neomycin, kanamycin, and G418 (Geneticin®)
   5722..5874    +  CDS            ble (fragment): BLE_KLEPN - Experimental evidence at protein level: Swiss-Prot protein existence level 1. Binding protein with a strong affinity to the bleomycin family of antibiotics. Binds to CL990; an antimitotic-antibiotic compound. From Klebsiella pneumoniae.
   5933..5980    +  polyA_signal   HSV TK poly(A) signal: herpes simplex virus thymidine kinase polyadenylation signal (Cole and Stacy, 1985)
   6071..6087    -  polyA_signal   bGH poly(A) signal (fragment): bovine growth hormone polyadenylation signal
   6309..6897    +  rep_origin     ori: high-copy-number ColE1/pMB1/pBR322/pUC origin of replication
