[The description below was written by a language model from this plasmid's Addgene catalogue record and pLannotate feature annotations shown in this document.]
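Description:
Grx1-roGFP2-Dcp1b is a 6,975 bp mammalian expression plasmid built on a pCMV backbone whose layout resembles the common EGFP-fusion vector family. It is maintained in E. coli at high copy through a ColE1/pUC-type origin and selected with kanamycin. The single NeoR/KanR (Tn5 aminoglycoside phosphotransferase) gene sits behind tandem bacterial (AmpR/bla) and SV40 early promoters and is followed by an HSV TK polyadenylation signal, so the same marker can confer G418 resistance in mammalian cells. An f1 origin is also present. Several short annotations (RSF ori, ble, bGH poly(A) and SV40 large T antigen fragments) appear to be partial matches to backbone sequence rather than functional parts.

The payload is one open reading frame driven by the human CMV immediate-early enhancer and promoter and terminated by the SV40 poly(A) signal. It joins human glutaredoxin-1 (GLRX) through a linker region to a GFP-derived coding sequence, which the annotation software calls an EGFP fragment but which the record identifies as the redox-sensitive variant roGFP2. This is followed by full-length human DCP1B, an mRNA decapping factor. In Grx1-roGFP2 sensors, the fused glutaredoxin couples the roGFP2 disulfide to the local glutathione redox couple, so that the probe's fluorescence properties report the glutathione redox state. The DCP1B moiety serves here as a targeting domain, directing the sensor to processing bodies, the cytoplasmic granules associated with mRNA decay. The stated purpose is expression of the fluorescent Grx1-roGFP2 fusion in mammalian cells with processing-body localization. The insert was assembled by Gibson cloning.
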