Addgene plasmid #236547: Grx1-roGFP2-Dcp1b
Purpose: Expressing fluorescent Grx1-roGFP2 fusion protein in mammalian cells with localization in processing bodies.
Depositing lab: Pablo Rivera-Fuentes. Depositing organization: University of Zurich.
Backbone
  Vector backbone: pCMV
  Vector type: Mammalian Expression
Growth in bacteria
  Bacterial resistance: Kanamycin, 50 μg/mL
  Growth temperature: 37°C
  Growth strain: DH5alpha
  Copy number: High Copy
Gene/Insert
  Gene/Insert name: Grx1-roGFP2-Dcp1b
  Species: H. sapiens (human)
  Entrez Gene: DCP1B (a.k.a. DCP1)
  Promoter: CMV
  Cloning method: Gibson Cloning
Terms and licenses: Academic/Nonprofit Terms; Industry Terms: Not Available to Industry
How to cite: Grx1-roGFP2-Dcp1b was a gift from Pablo Rivera-Fuentes (Addgene plasmid # 236547 ; http://n2t.net/addgene:236547 ; RRID:Addgene_236547)
