>Addgene plasmid #236547 | Grx1-roGFP2-Dcp1b | depositor partial sequence | sequence record 465391 | Grx1-roGFP2-Dcp1b
ATGGCTCAAGAGTTTGTGAACTGCAAAATCCAGCCTGGGAAGGTGGTTGTGTTCATCAAGCCCACCTGCC
CGTACTGCAGGAGGGCCCAAGAGATCCTCAGTCAATTGCCCATCAAACAAGGGCTTCTGGAATTTGTCGA
TATCACAGCCACCAACCACACTAACGAGATTCAAGATTATTTGCAACAGCTCACGGGAGCAAGAACGGTG
CCTCGAGTCTTTATTGGTAAAGATTGTATAGGCGGATGCAGTGATCTAGTCTCTTTGCAACAGAGTGGGG
AACTGCTGACGCGGCTAAAGCAGATTGGAGCTCTGCAGACTGAGGAGGAGGCCGGCGAGAAGATCAAGGA
GCTGGAGAAGAAGGCCAGGAAGCTGCCCGAGGAATTCGTGAGCAAGGGCGAGGAGCTGTTCACCGGGGTG
GTGCCCATCCTGGTCGAGCTGGACGGCGACGTAAACGGCCACAAGTTCAGCGTGTCCGGCGAGGGCGAGG
GCGATGCCACCTACGGCAAGCTGACCCTGAAGTTCATCTCCACCACCGGCAAGCTGCCCGTGCCCTGGCC
CACCCTCGTGACCACCCTGACCTACGGCGTGCAGTGCTTCAGCCGCTACCCCGACCACATGAAGCAGCAC
GACTTCTTCAAGTCCGCCATGCCCGAAGGCTACGTCCAGGAGCGCACCATCTTCTTCAAGGACGACGGCA
ACTACAAGACCCGCGCCGAGGTGAAGTTCGAGGGCGACACCCTGGTGAACCGCATCGAGCTGAAGGGCAT
CGACTTCAAGGAGGACGGCAACATCCTGGGGCACAAGCTGGAGTACAACTACAACTGCCACAACGTCTAT
ATCATGGCCGACAAGCAGAAGAACGGCATCAAGGTGAACTTCAAGATCCGCCACAACATCGAGGACGGCA
GCGTGCAGCTCGCCGACCACTACCAGCAGAACACCCCCATCGGCGACGGCCCCGTGCTGCTGCCCGACAA
CCACTACCTGAGCACCTGCTCCGCCCTGAGCAAAGACCCCAACGAGAAGCGCGATCACATGGTCCTGCTG
GAGTTCGTGACCGCCGCCGGGATCACTCTCGGCATGGACGAGCTGTACAAGTCCGGACTCAGATCTCGAG
CTGCAGCCGTGGCGGCAGGCGGCCTGGTGGGAAAGGGGCGCGACATCAGCCTAGCGGCCCTGCAGCGCCA
CGACCCCTATATCAACCGCATCGTGGACGTGGCCAGCCAGGTGGCTCTGTACACCTTCGGCCATCGGGCC
AACGAGTGGGAGAAAACTGATGTGGAAGGAACCTTATTTGTTTATACAAGGTCTGCTTCTCCAAAGCATG
GATTCACCATTATGAATAGGCTGAGCATGGAAAATAGGACAGAACCTATTACTAAAGACTTGGATTTCCA
ACTCCAGGACCCTTTCCTTCTCTACAGAAATGCCAGATTGTCCATCTATGGAATTTGGTTTTATGATAAG
GAAGAATGCCAAAGAATTGCAGAGCTTATGAAAAACCTAACTCAGTATGAACAGTTGAAAGCCCATCAGG
GAACTGGAGCAGGAATTTCACCAGTGATCCTCAATTCAGGAGAGGGCAAAGAAGTAGACATTTTACGAAT
GCTCATCAAGGCCAAAGACGAATACACAAAGTGTAAAACCTGTTCTGAGCCAAAAAAGATAACCAGTTCC
TCTGCCATCTATGACAATCCAAATCTCATCAAACCAATTCCAGTGAAACCCAGTGAAAACCAGCAACAGC
GTATACCTCAGCCCAACCAGACCTTAGACCCTGAACCCCAACACTTATCCTTGACAGCTCTGTTTGGGAA
GCAGGACAAAGCTACATGTCAGGAAACTGTGGAGCCTCCGCAGACTCTCCACCAGCAGCAGCAGCAGCAG
CAGCAGCAGCAGCAAGAGAAGCTTCCAATTAGGCAGGGGGTTGTACGCTCCCTGTCCTATGAGGAACCCA
GAAGACACTCACCCCCCATTGAGAAGCAGCTCTGTCCAGCCATTCAGAAACTCATGGTCAGGAGCGCAGA
CCTCCACCCATTGTCAGAGCTGCCTGAAAACCGGCCTTGTGAAAATGGCAGTACCCATTCTGCGGGAGAA
TTTTTTACAGGACCTGTCCAGCCAGGGTCTCCTCACAACATTGGAACTTCTCGTGGTGTACAAAATGCTT
CCAGAACTCAGAACCTGTTCGAGAAACTTCAGAGTACCCCAGGGGCAGCAAACAAGTGTGACCCTAGTAC
ACCAGCACCTGCCAGCTCAGCTGCCCTGAACCGCAGCAGAGCTCCCACTTCTGTCACCCCTGTGGCTCCA
GGAAAGGGTCTGGCTCAGCCACCACAGGCCTATTTCAATGGCTCCCTTCCACCTCAGACAGTAGGACATC
AGGCTCATGGAAGAGAACAGTCCACACTCCCAAGACAAACACTCGCCATCTCTGGTAGTCAGACTGGCAG
CTCTGGAGTGATCTCCCCTCAAGAGTTACTGAAGAAGCTTCAGATTGTACAGCAGGAGCAGCAGCTGCAT
GCCTCTAACCGGCCAGCCTTGGCCGCTAAGTTTCCTGTGCTCGCTCAGAGCTCTGGAACAGGGAAACCCT
TGGAATCCTGGATCAACAAGACACCCAACACAGAACAGCAGACTCCTCTTTTCCAGGTCATCTCACCTCA
GCGCATCCCTGCTACAGCAGCTCCGTCTCTGCTTATGTCCCCCATGGTGTTCGCACAACCCACCTCCGTC
CCGCCAAAGGAAAGGGAGAGCGGCCTCTTGCCTGTGGGAGGCCAGGAGCCACCTGTTGCTGCCACCAGCC
TCCTCCTGCCCATACAGAGCCCGGAGCCCTCCGTGATCACCAGCAGCCCACTCACCAAGCTCCAGCTCCA
GGAGGCACTGCTGTACCTCATTCAGAATGATGACAACTTCTTAAATATAATCTATGAAGCCTATCTCTTC
AGCATGACTCAAGCAGCCATGAAAAAGACTATGTGA
